>Addgene plasmid #138211 | pcDNA3-mCherry-PKAsub-RLuc8N-NES | addgene full sequence | sequence record 307413 | Addgene NGS Result
GACGGATCGGGAGATCTCCCGATCCCCTATGGTGCACTCTCAGTACAATCTGCTCTGATGCCGCATAGTT
AAGCCAGTATCTGCTCCCTGCTTGTGTGTTGGAGGTCGCTGAGTAGTGCGCGAGCAAAATTTAAGCTACA
ACAAGGCAAGGCTTGACCGACAATTGCATGAAGAATCTGCTTAGGGTTAGGCGTTTTGCGCTGCTTCGCG
ATGTACGGGCCAGATATACGCGTTGACATTGATTATTGACTAGTTATTAATAGTAATCAATTACGGGGTC
ATTAGTTCATAGCCCATATATGGAGTTCCGCGTTACATAACTTACGGTAAATGGCCCGCCTGGCTGACCG
CCCAACGACCCCCGCCCATTGACGTCAATAATGACGTATGTTCCCATAGTAACGCCAATAGGGACTTTCC
ATTGACGTCAATGGGTGGAGTATTTACGGTAAACTGCCCACTTGGCAGTACATCAAGTGTATCATATGCC
AAGTACGCCCCCTATTGACGTCAATGACGGTAAATGGCCCGCCTGGCATTATGCCCAGTACATGACCTTA
TGGGACTTTCCTACTTGGCAGTACATCTACGTATTAGTCATCGCTATTACCATGGTGATGCGGTTTTGGC
AGTACATCAATGGGCGTGGATAGCGGTTTGACTCACGGGGATTTCCAAGTCTCCACCCCATTGACGTCAA
TGGGAGTTTGTTTTGGCACCAAAATCAACGGGACTTTCCAAAATGTCGTAACAACTCCGCCCCATTGACG
CAAATGGGCGGTAGGCGTGTACGGTGGGAGGTCTATATAAGCAGAGCTCTCTGGCTAACTAGAGAACCCA
CTGCTTACTGGCTTATCGAAATTAATACGACTCACTATAGGGAGACCCAAGCTTGCGGCCGCCACCATGG
TGCGGGGTTCTCATCATCATCATCATCATGGTATGGCTAGCATGACTGGTGGACAGCAAATGGGTCGGGA
TCTGTACGACGATGACGATAAGGATCCCATGGTGAGCAAGGGCGAGGAGGATAACATGGCCATCATCAAG
GAGTTCATGCGCTTCAAGGTGCACATGGAGGGCTCCGTGAACGGCCACGAGTTCGAGATCGAGGGCGAGG
GCGAGGGCCGCCCCTACGAGGGCACCCAGACCGCCAAGCTGAAGGTGACCAAGGGTGGCCCCCTGCCCTT
CGCCTGGGACATCCTGTCCCCTCAGTTCATGTACGGCTCCAAGGCCTACGTGAAGCACCCCGCCGACATC
CCCGACTACTTGAAGCTGTCCTTCCCCGAGGGCTTCAAGTGGGAGCGCGTGATGAACTTCGAGGACGGCG
GCGTGGTGACCGTGACCCAGGACTCCTCCCTGCAGGACGGCGAGTTCATCTACAAGGTGAAGCTGCGCGG
CACCAACTTCCCCTCCGACGGCCCCGTAATGCAGAAGAAGACCATGGGCTGGGAGGCCTCCTCCGAGCGG
ATGTACCCCGAGGACGGCGCCCTGAAGGGCGAGATCAAGCAGAGGCTGAAGCTGAAGGACGGCGGCCACT
ACGACGCTGAGGTCAAGACCACCTACAAGGCCAAGAAGCCCGTGCAGCTGCCCGGCGCCTACAACGTCAA
CATCAAGTTGGACATCACCTCCCACAACGAGGACTACACCATCGTGGAACAGTACGAACGCGCCGAGGGC
CGCCACTCCACCGGCGGCATGGACGAGCTGTACAAGGCTGGTACCCTGCGTCGCGCCACCCTGGTGGACG
GCGGCACCGGCGGCAGCGAGCTCATGGCTTCCAAGGTGTACGACCCCGAGCAACGCAAACGCATGATCAC
TGGGCCTCAGTGGTGGGCTCGCTGCAAGCAAATGAACGTGCTGGACTCCTTCATCAACTACTATGATTCC
GAGAAGCACGCCGAGAACGCCGTGATTTTTCTGCATGGTAACGCTACCTCCAGCTACCTGTGGAGGCACG
TCGTGCCTCACATCGAGCCCGTGGCTAGATGCATCATCCCTGATCTGATCGGAATGGGTAAGTCCGGCAA
GAGCGGGAATGGCTCATATCGCCTCCTGGATCACTACAAGTACCTCACCGCTTGGTTCGAGCTGCTGAAC
CTTGAATTCCTGCCCCCCCTGGAGCGCCTGACCCTGTAATCTAGAGGGCCCTATTCTATAGTGTCACCTA
AATGCTAGAGCTCGCTGATCAGCCTCGACTGTGCCTTCTAGTTGCCAGCCATCTGTTGTTTGCCCCTCCC
CCGTGCCTTCCTTGACCCTGGAAGGTGCCACTCCCACTGTCCTTTCCTAATAAAATGAGGAAATTGCATC
GCATTGTCTGAGTAGGTGTCATTCTATTCTGGGGGGTGGGGTGGGGCAGGACAGCAAGGGGGAGGATTGG
GAAGACAATAGCAGGCATGCTGGGGATGCGGTGGGCTCTATGGCTTCTGAGGCGGAAAGAACCAGCTGGG
GCTCTAGGGGGTATCCCC
[124 nt withheld, positions 2469-2592]
C
[91 nt withheld, positions 2594-2684]
A
[49 nt withheld, positions 2686-2734]
CCTTTGACGTTGGAGTCCACGTTCTTT
[37 nt withheld, positions 2762-2798]
ACCCTATCTCGGTCTATTCTTTTGATTTATAAGGGATTTTGCCGATTTCGGCCTATTGGTTAAAAAATGA
GCTGATTTAACAAAAATTTAACGCGAATTAATTCTGTGGAATGTGTGTCAGTTAGGGTGTGGAAAGTCCC
CAGGCTCCCCAGCAGGCAGAAGTATGCAAAGCATGCATCTCAATTAGTCAGCAACCAGGTGTGGAAAGTC
CCCAGGCTCCCCAGCAGGCAGAAGTATGCAAAGCATGCATCTCAATTAGTCAGCAACCATAGTCCCGCCC
CTAACTCCGCCCATCCCGCCCCTAACTCCGCCCAGTTCCGCCCATTCTCCGCCCCATGGCTGACTAATTT
TTTTTATTTATGCAGAGGCCGAGGCCGCCTCTGCCTCTGAGCTATTCCAGAAGTAGTGAGGAGGCTTTTT
TGGAGGCCTAGGCTTTTGCAAAAAGCTCCCGGGAGCTTGTATATCCATTTTCGGATCTGATCAAGAGACA
GGATGAGGATCGTTTCGCATGATTGAACAAGATGGATTGCACGCAGGTTCTCCGGCCGCTTGGGTGGAGA
GGCTATTCGGCTATGACTGGGCACAACAGACAATCGGCTGCTCTGATGCCGCCGTGTTCCGGCTGTCAGC
GCAGGGGCGCCCGGTTCTTTTTGTCAAGACCGACCTGTCCGGTGCCCTGAATGAACTGCAGGACGAGGCA
GCGCGGCTATCGTGGCTGGCCACGACGGGCGTTCCTTGCGCAGCTGTGCTCGACGTTGTCACTGAAGCGG
GAAGGGACTGGCTGCTATTGGGCGAAGTGCCGGGGCAGGATCTCCTGTCATCTCACCTTGCTCCTGCCGA
GAAAGTATCCATCATGGCTGATGCAATGCGGCGGCTGCATACGCTTGATCCGGCTACCTGCCCATTCGAC
CACCAAGCGAAACATCGCATCGAGCGAGCACGTACTCGGATGGAAGCCGGTCTTGTCGATCAGGATGATC
TGGACGAAGAGCATCAGGGGCTCGCGCCAGCCGAACTGTTCGCCAGGCTCAAGGCGCGCATGCCCGACGG
CGAGGATCTCGTCGTGACCCATGGCGATGCCTGCTTGCCGAATATCATGGTGGAAAATGGCCGCTTTTCT
GGATTCATCGACTGTGGCCGGCTGGGTGTGGCGGACCGCTATCAGGACATAGCGTTGGCTACCCGTGATA
TTGCTGAAGAGCTTGGCGGCGAATGGGCTGACCGCTTCCTCGTGCTTTACGGTATCGCCGCTCCCGATTC
GCAGCGCATCGCCTTCTATCGCCTTCTTGACGAGTTCTTCTGAGCGGGACTCTGGGGTTCGAAATGACCG
ACCAAGCGACGCCCAACCTGCCATCACGAGATTTCGATTCCACCGCCGCCTTCTATGAAAGGTTGGGCTT
CGGAATCGTTTTCCGGGACGCCGGCTGGATGATCCTCCAGCGCGGGGATCTCATGCTGGAGTTCTTCGCC
CACCCCAACTTGTTTATTGCAGCTTATAATGGTTACAAATAAAGCAATAGCATCACAAATTTCACAAATA
AAGCATTTTTTTCACTGCATTCTAGTTGTGGTTTGTCCAAACTCATCAATGTATCTTATCATGTCTGTAT
ACCGTCGACCTCTAGCTAGAGCTTGGCGTAATCATGGTCATAGCTGTTTCCTGTGTGAAATTGTTATCCG
CTCACAATTCCACACAACATACGAGCCGGAAGCATAAAGTGTAAAGCCTGGGGTGCCTAATGAGTGAGCT
AACTCACATTAATTGCGTTGCGCTCACTGCCCGCTTTCCAGTCGGGAAACCTGTCGTGCCAGCTGCATTA
ATGAATCGGCCAACGCGCGGGGAGAGGCGGTTTGCGTATTGGGCGCTCTTCCGCTTCCTCGCTCACTGAC
TCGCTGCGCTCGGTCGTTCGGCTGCGGCGAGCGGTATCAGCTCACTCAAAGGCGGTAATACGGTTATCCA
CAGAATCAGGGGATAACGCAGGAAAGAACATGTGAGCAAAAGGCCAGCAAAAGGCCAGGAACCGTAAAAA
GGCCGCGTTGCTGGCGTTTTTCCATAGGCTCCGCCCCCCTGACGAGCATCACAAAAATCGACGCTCAAGT
CAGAGGTGGCGAAACCCGACAGGACTATAAAGATACCAGGCGTTTCCCCCTGGAAGCTCCCTCGTGCGCT
CTCCTGTTCCGACCCTGCCGCTTACCGGATACCTGTCCGCCTTTCTCCCTTCGGGAAGCGTGGCGCTTTC
TCATAGCTCACGCTGTAGGTATCTCAGTTCGGTGTAGGTCGTTCGCTCCAAGCTGGGCTGTGTGCACGAA
CCCCCCGTTCAGCCCGACCGCTGCGCCTTATCCGGTAACTATCGTCTTGAGTCCAACCCGGTAAGACACG
ACTTATCGCCACTGGCAGCAGCCACTGGTAACAGGATTAGCAGAGCGAGGTATGTAGGCGGTGCTACAGA
GTTCTTGAAGTGGTGGCCTAACTACGGCTACACTAGAAGAACAGTATTTGGTATCTGCGCTCTGCTGAAG
CCAGTTACCTTCGGAAAAAGAGTTGGTAGCTCTTGATCCGGCAAACAAACCACCGCTGGTAGCGGTGGTT
TTTTTGTTTGCAAGCAGCAGATTACGCGCAGAAAAAAAGGATCTCAAGAAGATCCTTTGATCTTTTCTAC
GGGGTCTGACGCTCAGTGGAACGAAAACTCACGTTAAGGGATTTTGGTCATGAGATTATCAAAAAGGATC
TTCACCTAGATCCTTTTAAATTAAAAATGAAGTTTTAAATCAATCTAAAGTATATATGAGTAAACTTGGT
CTGACAGTTACCAATGCTTAATCAGTGAGGCACCTATCTCAGCGATCTGTCTATTTCGTTCATCCATAGT
TGCCTGACTCCCCGTCGTGTAGATAACTACGATACGGGAGGGCTTACCATCTGGCCCCAGTGCTGCAATG
ATACCGCGAGACCCACGCTCACCGGCTCCAGATTTATCAGCAATAAACCAGCCAGCCGGAAGGGCCGAGC
GCAGAAGTGGTCCTGCAACTTTATCCGCCTCCATCCAGTCTATTAATTGTTGCCGGGAAGCTAGAGTAAG
TAGTTCGCCAGTTAATAGTTTGCGCAACGTTGTTGCCATTGCTACAGGCATCGTGGTGTCACGCTCGTCG
TTTGGTATGGCTTCATTCAGCTCCGGTTCCCAACGATCAAGGCGAGTTACATGATCCCCCATGTTGTGCA
AAAAAGCGGTTAGCTCCTTCGGTCCTCCGATCGTTGTCAGAAGTAAGTTGGCCGCAGTGTTATCACTCAT
GGTTATGGCAGCACTGCATAATTCTCTTACTGTCATGCCATCCGTAAGATGCTTTTCTGTGACTGGTGAG
TACTCAACCAAGTCATTCTGAGAATAGTGTATGCGGCGACCGAGTTGCTCTTGCCCGGCGTCAATACGGG
ATAATACCGCGCCACATAGCAGAACTTTAAAAGTGCTCATCATTGGAAAACGTTCTTCGGGGCGAAAACT
CTCAAGGATCTTACCGCTGTTGAGATCCAGTTCGATGTAACCCACTCGTGCACCCAACTGATCTTCAGCA
TCTTTTACTTTCACCAGCGTTTCTGGGTGAGCAAAAACAGGAAGGCAAAATGCCGCAAAAAAGGGAATAA
GGGCGACACGGAAATGTTGAATACTCATACTCTTCCTTTTTCAATATTATTGAAGCATTTATCAGGGTTA
TTGTCTCATGAGCGGATACATATTTGAATGTATTTAGAAAAATAAACAAATAGGGGTTCCGCGCACATTT
CCCCGAAAAGTGCCACCTGACGTC
Features (pLannotate 1.2.2; 26 found; start..end, strand, type, name):
     28..80      -  misc_feature   bom (fragment): basis of mobility region from pBR322
    235..614     +  enhancer       CMV enhancer: human cytomegalovirus immediate early enhancer
    615..818     +  promoter       CMV promoter: human cytomegalovirus (CMV) immediate early promoter
    814..847     +  LTR            5' LTR (truncated) (fragment): truncated 5' long terminal repeat (LTR) from HIV-1
    863..881     +  promoter       T7 promoter: promoter for bacteriophage T7 RNA polymerase
    922..942     +  CDS            capTEV™ (fragment): composite tag for in vivo biotinylation, TEV protease cleavage, and 6xHis tagging
    943..975     +  CDS            T7 tag (gene 10 leader): leader peptide from bacteriophage T7 gene 10 promotes efficient translation in E. coli
    979..1002    +  CDS            Xpress™ tag: Xpress™ epitope tag, including an enterokinase recognition and cleavage site
   1009..1716    +  CDS            mCherry: mCherry is a basic (constitutively fluorescent) red fluorescent protein published in 2004, derived from Discosoma sp.. It is reported to be a very rapidly-maturing monomer with low acid sensitivity.
   1774..2103    +  CDS            hRluc (fragment): Renilla luciferase human codon-optimized
   2110..2136    +  CDS            NES: nuclear export signal from the HIV Rev protein (Fischer et al., 1995)
   2155..2173    -  promoter       SP6 promoter: promoter for bacteriophage SP6 RNA polymerase
   2199..2423    +  polyA_signal   bGH poly(A) signal: bovine growth hormone polyadenylation signal
   2427..2448    +  promoter       SV40 promoter (fragment): SV40 enhancer and early promoter
   2469..2897    +  rep_origin     f1 ori (sequence partly withheld): f1 bacteriophage origin of replication; arrow indicates direction of (+) strand synthesis
   2911..3240    +  promoter       SV40 promoter: SV40 enhancer and early promoter
   3307..4098    +  CDS            neo: KKA2_KLEPN - Also known as kan, nptII. Experimental evidence at protein level: Swiss-Prot protein existence level 1. Resistance to kanamycin, neomycin, paromomycin, ribostamycin, butirosin and gentamicin B. From Klebsiella pneumoniae.
   4122..4280    +  CDS            ble (fragment): BLE_KLEPN - Experimental evidence at protein level: Swiss-Prot protein existence level 1. Binding protein with a strong affinity to the bleomycin family of antibiotics. Binds to CL990; an antimitotic-antibiotic compound. From Klebsiella pneumoniae.
   4275..4396    +  polyA_signal   SV40 poly(A) signal: SV40 polyadenylation signal
   4469..4485    -  protein_bind   lac operator: The lac repressor binds to the lac operator to inhibit transcription in E. coli. This inhibition can be relieved by adding lactose or isopropyl-β-D-thiogalactopyranoside (IPTG). lac repressor encoded by lacI
   4493..4523    -  promoter       lac promoter: promoter for the E. coli lac operon
   4538..4559    -  protein_bind   CAP binding site: CAP binding activates transcription in the presence of cAMP. E. coli catabolite activator protein
   4572..4664    -  CDS            lacI (fragment): lac repressor; lacI; The lac repressor binds to the lac operator to inhibit transcription in E. coli. This inhibition can be relieved by adding lactose or isopropyl-β-D-thiogalactopyranoside (IPTG).
   4847..5435    -  rep_origin     ori: high-copy-number ColE1/pMB1/pBR322/pUC origin of replication
   5606..6466    -  CDS            AmpR: β-lactamase; bla; confers resistance to ampicillin, carbenicillin, and related antibiotics
   6467..6571    -  promoter       AmpR promoter: bla
