[The description below was written by a language model from this plasmid's Addgene catalogue record and pLannotate feature annotations shown in this document.]
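Description:
pcDNA3-mCherry-PKAsub-RLuc8N-NES is a mammalian expression plasmid of about 6.6 kb built on the pcDNA3 backbone. It encodes the substrate half of LumAKAR, a two-part luminescent reporter of protein kinase A (PKA) activity. In E. coli it is maintained at high copy through a ColE1/pUC-type origin and selected with ampicillin via the β-lactamase gene. An f1 origin is also present. For mammalian cells, an SV40 promoter-driven neomycin phosphotransferase cassette with an SV40 poly(A) signal allows G418 selection of stable transfectants.

The synthetic insert was cloned between BamHI and XbaI, under the CMV immediate early enhancer/promoter and upstream of the bGH polyadenylation signal. The open reading frame begins with a backbone-derived leader of 6xHis, the T7 gene 10 tag and the Xpress epitope. This is followed by mCherry, a PKA substrate sequence, an N-terminal fragment of the Renilla luciferase variant RLuc8 (annotated as a partial hRluc), and a C-terminal HIV Rev-type nuclear export signal that confines the protein to the cytosol. The short substrate segment is not separately annotated in the feature table, but presumably lies in the gap between mCherry and the luciferase fragment. Flanking T7 and SP6 promoters are standard backbone elements.

The plasmid is meant to be co-expressed with its partner, pcDNA3-RLuc8C-FHA1-NES, which by its name carries the complementary luciferase fragment fused to an FHA1 domain. FHA1 is a phosphoamino acid-binding domain, so the expected mechanism is that PKA phosphorylation of the substrate recruits it, bringing the two luciferase halves together to give luminescence that reports cytosolic PKA activity. The mCherry fusion gives a fluorescent signal from the substrate fragment, which could be used to check its expression and localisation.
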