Addgene plasmid #138211: pcDNA3-mCherry-PKAsub-RLuc8N-NES
Purpose: Encodes substrate fragment of luminescence-based bimolecular PKA activity reporter (LumAKAR); cytosol targeted. Use in conjunction with pcDNA3-RLuc8C-FHA1-NES.
Depositing lab: Jin Zhang. Publication: Luminescent kinase activity biosensors based on a versatile bimolecular switch. Herbst KJ, Allen MD, Zhang J. J Am Chem Soc. 2011 Apr 20;133(15):5676-9. doi: 10.1021/ja1117396. Epub 2011 Mar 25. PubMed 21438554.
Backbone
  Vector backbone: pcDNA3
  Backbone manufacturer: Invitrogen
  Backbone size w/o insert (bp): 5472
  Total vector size (bp): 6603
  Vector type: Mammalian Expression
  Selectable markers: Neomycin (select with G418)
Growth in bacteria
  Bacterial resistance: Ampicillin, 100 μg/mL
  Growth temperature: 37°C
  Growth strain: DH5alpha
  Copy number: High Copy
Gene/Insert
  Gene/Insert name: mCherry-PKAsub-RLuc8N-NES
  Species: Synthetic
  Insert size (bp): 1131
  Promoter: CMV
  Tag / fusion protein: mCherry (N terminal on insert); Nuclear export signal (NES) (C terminal on insert); 6xHIS - T7 tag (gene 10 leader) - Xpress (TM) tag (N terminal on backbone)
  Cloning method: Restriction Enzyme; 5′ cloning site BamHI (not destroyed); 3′ cloning site XbaI (not destroyed)
  Sequencing primers: 5′ CMV forward; 3′ BGH reverse
Terms and licenses: Academic/Nonprofit Terms; Industry Terms: Not Available to Industry
How to cite: pcDNA3-mCherry-PKAsub-RLuc8N-NES was a gift from Jin Zhang (Addgene plasmid # 138211 ; http://n2t.net/addgene:138211 ; RRID:Addgene_138211)
